Addgene plasmid #174127: pAT15489_dABE8e
Purpose: plasmid expressing ABE8e with dCas9
Depositing lab: Ervin Welker. Publication: BEAR reveals that increased fidelity variants can successfully reduce the mismatch tolerance of adenine but not cytosine base editors. Talas A, Simon DA, Kulcsar PI, Varga E, Krausz SL, Welker E. Nat Commun. 2021 Nov 3;12(1):6353. doi: 10.1038/s41467-021-26461-y. PubMed 34732717.
Backbone
  Vector backbone: pUC19
  Vector type: Mammalian Expression, CRISPR
Growth in bacteria
  Bacterial resistance: Ampicillin, 100 μg/mL
  Growth temperature: 37°C
  Growth strain: DH5alpha
  Copy number: High Copy
Gene/Insert
  Gene/Insert name: dABE8e
  Species: Synthetic
  Promoter: EF1-a
  Tag / fusion protein: SV40 NLS (N terminal on insert); Nucleoplasmin NLS (C terminal on insert)
  Cloning method: Gibson Cloning
  Sequencing primers: 5′ ATTGTCTCATGAGCGGA
Terms and licenses: Academic/Nonprofit Terms; Industry Terms: Not Available to Industry
How to cite: pAT15489_dABE8e was a gift from Ervin Welker (Addgene plasmid # 174127 ; http://n2t.net/addgene:174127 ; RRID:Addgene_174127)
