[The description below was written by a language model from this plasmid's Addgene catalogue record and pLannotate feature annotations shown in this document.]
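Description:
pAT15489_dABE8e is a mammalian expression plasmid built on a pUC19 backbone that encodes a nuclease-dead version of the adenine base editor ABE8e. It is maintained in E. coli through the high-copy ColE1/pUC origin of replication and selected with ampicillin via the β-lactamase gene (AmpR) driven by its own bla promoter. The sequenced record is about 7.1 kb, and no mammalian selection marker or reporter is annotated.

The payload is a single synthetic open reading frame placed under the EF-1α promoter (annotated as the compact core promoter) and terminated by the bovine growth hormone polyadenylation signal. The fusion begins with a TadA-derived adenosine deaminase domain; the annotation tool matches this to the E. coli tRNA adenosine deaminase, which is the parent of the evolved deaminase used in ABE8e. A gap of about 100 bases in the annotation, presumably a linker, separates it from Streptococcus pyogenes Cas9. According to the catalogue entry the Cas9 portion is catalytically dead dCas9, although the automated annotation labels it simply as Cas9 and does not list the inactivating mutations. An SV40 nuclear localisation signal at the N terminus and a nucleoplasmin NLS at the C terminus direct the protein to the nucleus. No guide RNA cassette is annotated, so a guide would have to be supplied from a separate construct.

In this arrangement dCas9 targets the deaminase to a guide-specified locus, where A-to-I deamination yields A•T to G•C conversion without nicking or cutting either DNA strand. The plasmid comes from a study comparing the mismatch tolerance of adenine and cytosine base editors built on increased-fidelity Cas9 variants; the record does not state its specific role in that study.
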