Features (pLannotate 1.2.2; 7 found; start..end, strand, type, name):
     82..293     +  promoter       EF-1α core promoter: core promoter for human elongation factor EF-1α
    376..867     +  CDS            tadA: TADA_ECOLI - Also known as yfhC. Experimental evidence at protein level: Swiss-Prot protein existence level 1. Catalyzes the deamination of adenosine to inosine at the wobble position 34 of tRNA(Arg2). Essential for cell viability. From Escherichia coli (strain K12).
    970..5070    +  CDS            Cas9: Cas9 (Csn1) endonuclease from the Streptococcus pyogenes Type II CRISPR/Cas system generates RNA-guided double strand breaks in DNA
   5152..5263    +  polyA_signal   bGH poly(A) signal: bovine growth hormone polyadenylation signal
   5424..6012    -  rep_origin     ori: high-copy-number ColE1/pMB1/pBR322/pUC origin of replication
   6183..7043    -  CDS            AmpR: β-lactamase; bla; confers resistance to ampicillin, carbenicillin, and related antibiotics
   7044..7148    -  promoter       AmpR promoter: bla
>Addgene plasmid #174127 | pAT15489_dABE8e | addgene full sequence | sequence record 348462 | Addgene NGS Result
ACATTTCCCCGAAAAGTGCCACCTGACGTCCAGCAGAGATCCACTTTGGCGCCGGCTCGAGTGGCTCCGG
TGCCCGTCAGTGGGCAGAGCGCACATCGCCCACAGTCCCCGAGAAGTTGGGGGGAGGGGTCGGCAATTGA
ACCGGTGCCTAGAGAAGGTGGCGCGGGGTAAACTGGGAAAGTGATGTCGTGTACTGGCTCCGCCTTTTTC
CCGAGGGTGGGGGAGAACCGTATATAAGTGCAGTAGTCGCCGTGAACGTTCTTTTTCGCAACGGGTTTGC
CGCCAGAACACAGGTGTCGTGACGCGGGATCCGCCACCATGAAACGGACAGCCGACGGAAGCGAGTTCGA
GTCACCAAAGAAGAAGCGGAAAGTCTCTGAGGTGGAGTTTTCCCACGAGTACTGGATGAGACATGCCCTG
ACCCTGGCCAAGAGGGCACGGGATGAGAGGGAGGTGCCTGTGGGAGCCGTGCTGGTGCTGAACAATAGAG
TGATCGGCGAGGGCTGGAACAGAGCCATCGGCCTGCACGACCCAACAGCCCATGCCGAAATTATGGCCCT
GAGACAGGGCGGCCTGGTCATGCAGAACTACAGACTGATTGACGCCACCCTGTACGTGACATTCGAGCCT
TGCGTGATGTGCGCCGGCGCCATGATCCACTCTAGGATCGGCCGCGTGGTGTTTGGCGTGAGGAACTCAA
AAAGAGGCGCCGCAGGCTCCCTGATGAACGTGCTGAACTACCCCGGCATGAATCACCGCGTCGAAATTAC
CGAGGGAATCCTGGCAGATGAATGTGCCGCCCTGCTGTGCGATTTCTATCGGATGCCTAGACAGGTGTTC
AATGCTCAGAAGAAGGCCCAGAGCTCCATCAACTCCGGAGGATCTAGCGGAGGCTCCTCTGGCTCTGAGA
CACCTGGCACAAGCGAGAGCGCAACACCTGAATCCTCAGGTGGTAGCTCTGGGGGGTCTGACAAGAAGTA
CAGCATCGGCCTGGCCATCGGCACCAACTCTGTGGGCTGGGCCGTGATCACCGACGAGTACAAGGTGCCC
AGCAAGAAATTCAAGGTGCTGGGCAACACCGACCGGCACAGCATCAAGAAGAACCTGATCGGAGCCCTGC
TGTTCGACAGCGGCGAAACAGCCGAGGCCACCCGGCTGAAGAGAACCGCCAGAAGAAGATACACCAGACG
GAAGAACCGGATCTGCTATCTGCAAGAGATCTTCAGCAACGAGATGGCCAAGGTGGACGACAGCTTCTTC
CACAGACTGGAAGAGTCCTTCCTGGTGGAAGAGGATAAGAAGCACGAGCGGCACCCCATCTTCGGCAACA
TCGTGGACGAGGTGGCCTACCACGAGAAGTACCCCACCATCTACCACCTGAGAAAGAAACTGGTGGACAG
CACCGACAAGGCCGACCTGCGGCTGATCTATCTGGCCCTGGCCCACATGATCAAGTTCCGGGGCCACTTC
CTGATCGAGGGCGACCTGAACCCCGACAACAGCGACGTGGACAAGCTGTTCATCCAGCTGGTGCAGACCT
ACAACCAGCTGTTCGAGGAAAACCCCATCAACGCCAGCGGCGTGGACGCCAAGGCCATCCTGTCTGCCAG
ACTGAGCAAGAGCAGACGGCTGGAAAATCTGATCGCCCAGCTGCCCGGCGAGAAGAAGAATGGCCTGTTC
GGCAACCTGATTGCCCTGAGCCTGGGCCTGACCCCCAACTTCAAGAGCAACTTCGACCTGGCCGAGGATG
CCAAACTGCAGCTGAGCAAGGACACCTACGACGACGACCTGGACAACCTGCTGGCCCAGATCGGCGACCA
GTACGCCGACCTGTTTCTGGCCGCCAAGAACCTGTCCGACGCCATCCTGCTGAGCGACATCCTGAGAGTG
AACACCGAGATCACCAAGGCCCCCCTGAGCGCCTCTATGATCAAGAGATACGACGAGCACCACCAGGACC
TGACCCTGCTGAAAGCTCTCGTGCGGCAGCAGCTGCCTGAGAAGTACAAAGAGATTTTCTTCGACCAGAG
CAAGAACGGCTACGCCGGCTACATTGACGGCGGAGCCAGCCAGGAAGAGTTCTACAAGTTCATCAAGCCC
ATCCTGGAAAAGATGGACGGCACCGAGGAACTGCTCGTGAAGCTGAACAGAGAGGACCTGCTGCGGAAGC
AGCGGACCTTCGACAACGGCAGCATCCCCCACCAGATCCACCTGGGAGAGCTGCACGCCATTCTGCGGCG
GCAGGAAGATTTTTACCCATTCCTGAAGGACAACCGGGAAAAGATCGAGAAGATCCTGACCTTCCGCATC
CCCTACTACGTGGGCCCTCTGGCCAGGGGAAACAGCAGATTCGCCTGGATGACCAGAAAGAGCGAGGAAA
CCATCACCCCCTGGAACTTCGAGGAAGTGGTGGACAAGGGCGCTTCCGCCCAGAGCTTCATCGAGCGGAT
GACCAACTTCGATAAGAACCTGCCCAACGAGAAGGTGCTGCCCAAGCACAGCCTGCTGTACGAGTACTTC
ACCGTGTATAACGAGCTGACCAAAGTGAAATACGTGACCGAGGGAATGAGAAAGCCCGCCTTCCTGAGCG
GCGAGCAGAAAAAGGCCATCGTGGACCTGCTGTTCAAGACCAACCGGAAAGTGACCGTGAAGCAGCTGAA
AGAGGACTACTTCAAGAAAATCGAGTGCTTCGACTCCGTGGAAATCTCCGGCGTGGAAGATCGGTTCAAC
GCCTCCCTGGGCACATACCACGATCTGCTGAAAATTATCAAGGACAAGGACTTCCTGGACAATGAGGAAA
ACGAGGACATTCTGGAAGATATCGTGCTGACCCTGACACTGTTTGAGGACAGAGAGATGATCGAGGAACG
GCTGAAAACCTATGCCCACCTGTTCGACGACAAAGTGATGAAGCAGCTGAAGCGGCGGAGATACACCGGC
TGGGGCAGGCTGAGCCGGAAGCTGATCAACGGCATCCGGGACAAGCAGTCCGGCAAGACAATCCTGGATT
TCCTGAAGTCCGACGGCTTCGCCAACAGAAACTTCATGCAGCTGATCCACGACGACAGCCTGACCTTTAA
AGAGGACATCCAGAAAGCCCAGGTGTCCGGCCAGGGCGATAGCCTGCACGAGCACATTGCCAATCTGGCC
GGCAGCCCCGCCATTAAGAAGGGCATCCTGCAGACAGTGAAGGTGGTGGACGAGCTCGTGAAAGTGATGG
GCCGGCACAAGCCCGAGAACATCGTGATCGAAATGGCCAGAGAGAACCAGACCACCCAGAAGGGACAGAA
GAACAGCCGCGAGAGAATGAAGCGGATCGAAGAGGGCATCAAAGAGCTGGGCAGCCAGATCCTGAAAGAA
CACCCAGTGGAAAACACCCAGCTGCAGAACGAGAAGCTGTACCTGTACTACCTGCAGAATGGGCGGGATA
TGTACGTGGACCAGGAACTGGACATCAACCGGCTGTCCGACTACGATGTGGACGCCATCGTGCCTCAGAG
CTTTCTGAAGGACGACTCCATCGACAACAAGGTGCTGACCAGAAGCGACAAGAACCGGGGCAAGAGCGAC
AACGTGCCCTCCGAAGAGGTCGTGAAGAAGATGAAGAACTACTGGCGGCAGCTGCTGAACGCCAAGCTGA
TTACCCAGAGAAAGTTCGACAATCTGACCAAGGCCGAGAGAGGCGGCCTGAGCGAACTGGATAAGGCCGG
CTTCATCAAGAGACAGCTGGTGGAAACCCGGCAGATCACAAAGCACGTGGCACAGATCCTGGACTCCCGG
ATGAACACTAAGTACGACGAGAATGACAAGCTGATCCGGGAAGTGAAAGTGATCACCCTGAAGTCCAAGC
TGGTGTCCGATTTCCGGAAGGATTTCCAGTTTTACAAAGTGCGCGAGATCAACAACTACCACCACGCCCA
CGACGCCTACCTGAACGCCGTCGTGGGAACCGCCCTGATCAAAAAGTACCCTAAGCTGGAAAGCGAGTTC
GTGTACGGCGACTACAAGGTGTACGACGTGCGGAAGATGATCGCCAAGAGCGAGCAGGAAATCGGCAAGG
CTACCGCCAAGTACTTCTTCTACAGCAACATCATGAACTTTTTCAAGACCGAGATTACCCTGGCCAACGG
CGAGATCCGGAAGCGGCCTCTGATCGAGACAAACGGCGAAACCGGGGAGATCGTGTGGGATAAGGGCCGG
GATTTTGCCACCGTGCGGAAAGTGCTGAGCATGCCCCAAGTGAATATCGTGAAAAAGACCGAGGTGCAGA
CAGGCGGCTTCAGCAAAGAGTCTATCCTGCCCAAGAGGAACAGCGATAAGCTGATCGCCAGAAAGAAGGA
CTGGGACCCTAAGAAGTACGGCGGCTTCGACAGCCCCACCGTGGCCTATTCTGTGCTGGTGGTGGCCAAA
GTGGAAAAGGGCAAGTCCAAGAAACTGAAGAGTGTGAAAGAGCTGCTGGGGATCACCATCATGGAAAGAA
GCAGCTTCGAGAAGAATCCCATCGACTTTCTGGAAGCCAAGGGCTACAAAGAAGTGAAAAAGGACCTGAT
CATCAAGCTGCCTAAGTACTCCCTGTTCGAGCTGGAAAACGGCCGGAAGAGAATGCTGGCCTCTGCCGGC
GAACTGCAGAAGGGAAACGAACTGGCCCTGCCCTCCAAATATGTGAACTTCCTGTACCTGGCCAGCCACT
ATGAGAAGCTGAAGGGCTCCCCCGAGGATAATGAGCAGAAACAGCTGTTTGTGGAACAGCACAAGCACTA
CCTGGACGAGATCATCGAGCAGATCAGCGAGTTCTCCAAGAGAGTGATCCTGGCCGACGCTAATCTGGAC
AAAGTGCTGTCCGCCTACAACAAGCACCGGGATAAGCCCATCAGAGAGCAGGCCGAGAATATCATCCACC
TGTTTACCCTGACCAATCTGGGAGCCCCTGCCGCCTTCAAGTACTTTGACACCACCATCGACCGGAAGAG
GTACACCAGCACCAAAGAGGTGCTGGACGCCACCCTGATCCACCAGAGCATCACCGGCCTGTACGAGACA
CGGATCGACCTGTCTCAGCTGGGAGGCGACAAGCGTCCTGCTGCTACTAAGAAAGCTGGTCAAGCTAAGA
AAAAGAAATGACATGTCCTAGAGCTCGCTGATCAGCCTCGACTGTGCCTTCTAGTTGCCAGCCATCTGTT
GTTTGCCCCTCCCCCGTGCCTTCCTTGACCCTGGAAGGTGCCACTCCCACTGTCCTTTCCTAATAAAATG
AGGAAATTGCATCGCATTGTCTGAGTAGGTGTCATTCTATTCTGGGGGGTGGGGTGGGGCAGGACAGCAA
GGGGGAGGATTGGGAAGAGAATAGCAGGCATGCTGGGGAGCGGCCGCTGAGCAAAAGGCCAGCAAAAGGC
CAGGAACCGTAAAAAGGCCGCGTTGCTGGCGTTTTTCCATAGGCTCCGCCCCCCTGACGAGCATCACAAA
AATCGACGCTCAAGTCAGAGGTGGCGAAACCCGACAGGACTATAAAGATACCAGGCGTTTCCCCCTGGAA
GCTCCCTCGTGCGCTCTCCTGTTCCGACCCTGCCGCTTACCGGATACCTGTCCGCCTTTCTCCCTTCGGG
AAGCGTGGCGCTTTCTCATAGCTCACGCTGTAGGTATCTCAGTTCGGTGTAGGTCGTTCGCTCCAAGCTG
GGCTGTGTGCACGAACCCCCCGTTCAGCCCGACCGCTGCGCCTTATCCGGTAACTATCGTCTTGAGTCCA
ACCCGGTAAGACACGACTTATCGCCACTGGCAGCAGCCACTGGTAACAGGATTAGCAGAGCGAGGTATGT
AGGCGGTGCTACAGAGTTCTTGAAGTGGTGGCCTAACTACGGCTACACTAGAAGAACAGTATTTGGTATC
TGCGCTCTGCTGAAGCCAGTTACCTTCGGAAAAAGAGTTGGTAGCTCTTGATCCGGCAAACAAACCACCG
CTGGTAGCGGTGGTTTTTTTGTTTGCAAGCAGCAGATTACGCGCAGAAAAAAAGGATCTCAAGAAGATCC
TTTGATCTTTTCTACGGGGTCTGACGCTCAGTGGAACGAAAACTCACGTTAAGGGATTTTGGTCATGAGA
TTATCAAAAAGGATCTTCACCTAGATCCTTTTAAATTAAAAATGAAGTTTTAAATCAATCTAAAGTATAT
ATGAGTAAACTTGGTCTGACAGTTACCAATGCTTAATCAGTGAGGCACCTATCTCAGCGATCTGTCTATT
TCGTTCATCCATAGTTGCCTGACTCCCCGTCGTGTAGATAACTACGATACGGGAGGGCTTACCATCTGGC
CCCAGTGCTGCAATGATACCGCGAGACCCACGCTCACCGGCTCCAGATTTATCAGCAATAAACCAGCCAG
CCGGAAGGGCCGAGCGCAGAAGTGGTCCTGCAACTTTATCCGCCTCCATCCAGTCTATTAATTGTTGCCG
GGAAGCTAGAGTAAGTAGTTCGCCAGTTAATAGTTTGCGCAACGTTGTTGCCATTGCTACAGGCATCGTG
GTGTCACGCTCGTCGTTTGGTATGGCTTCATTCAGCTCCGGTTCCCAACGATCAAGGCGAGTTACATGAT
CCCCCATGTTGTGCAAAAAAGCGGTTAGCTCCTTCGGTCCTCCGATCGTTGTCAGAAGTAAGTTGGCCGC
AGTGTTATCACTCATGGTTATGGCAGCACTGCATAATTCTCTTACTGTCATGCCATCCGTAAGATGCTTT
TCTGTGACTGGTGAGTACTCAACCAAGTCATTCTGAGAATAGTGTATGCGGCGACCGAGTTGCTCTTGCC
CGGCGTCAATACGGGATAATACCGCGCCACATAGCAGAACTTTAAAAGTGCTCATCATTGGAAAACGTTC
TTCGGGGCGAAAACTCTCAAGGATCTTACCGCTGTTGAGATCCAGTTCGATGTAACCCACTCGTGCACCC
AACTGATCTTCAGCATCTTTTACTTTCACCAGCGTTTCTGGGTGAGCAAAAACAGGAAGGCAAAATGCCG
CAAAAAAGGGAATAAGGGCGACACGGAAATGTTGAATACTCATACTCTTCCTTTTTCAATATTATTGAAG
CATTTATCAGGGTTATTGTCTCATGAGCGGATACATATTTGAATGTATTTAGAAAAATAAACAAATAGGG
GTTCCGCGC
